>Addgene plasmid #229073 | OMM-Flag-APEX2-SOPP3 | addgene full sequence | sequence record 460059 | Addgene NGS Result
CAATTCAATATGGCGGACTTGGCACCATGCCAATTCAATATGGCGGACCTGGCACTGTGCCAACTGGGGA
GGGGTCTACTTGGCACGGTGCCAAGTTTGAGGAGGGGTCTTGGCCCTGTGCCAAGTCCGCCATATTGAAT
TGGCATGGTGCCAATAATGGCGGCCATATTGGCTATATGCCAGGATCAATATATAGGCAATATCCAATAT
GGCCCTATGCCAATATGGCTATTGGCCAGGTTCAATACTATGTATTGGCCCTATGCCATATAGTATTCCA
TATATGGGTTTTCCTATTGACGTAGATAGCCCCTCCCAATGGGCGGTCCCATATACCATATATGGGGCTT
CCTAATACCGCCCATAGCCACTCCCCCATTGACGTCAATGGTCTCTATATATGGTCTTTCCTATTGACGT
CATATGGGCGGTCCTATTGACGTATATGGCGCCTCCCCCATTGACGTCAATTACGGTAAATGGCCCGCCT
GGCTCAATGCCCATTGACGTCAATAGGACCACCCACCATTGACGTCAATGGGATGGCTCATTGCCCATTC
ATATCCGTTCTCACGCCCCCTATTGACGTCAATGACGGTAAATGGCCCACTTGGCAGTACATCAATATCT
ATTAATAGTAACTTGGCAAGTACATTACTATTGGAAGTACGCCAGGGTACATTGGCAGTACTCCCATTGA
CGTCAATGGCGGTAAATGGCCCGCGATGGCTGCCAAGTACATCCCCATTGACGTCAATGGGGAGGGGCAA
TGACGCAAATGGGCGTTCCATTGACGTAAATGGGCGGTAGGCGTGCCTAATGGGAGGTCTATATAAGCAA
TGCTCGTTTAGGGAACCGCCATTCTGCCTGGGGACGTCGGAGCAAGCTTGATTTAGGTGACACTATAGAA
TACAAGCTACTTGTTCTTTTTGCAGGATCCATGATGGGCGGCAGCAGCAGCAGGATCGCGGCTGGTTTGG
GCGCGGCGCTCTTCGTCGGTTACTGCATTTATTTCGACAGGAAGAGACGGAGTGACCCGAACGCTAGCGA
CTACAAGGATGACGATGACAAAGAATTCGGGAAATCATACCCAACAGTGTCCGCAGACTACCAGGATGCC
GTGGAGAAAGCCAAGAAGAAGCTGAGAGGGTTTATCGCAGAAAAGAGGTGCGCACCTCTGATGCTGAGAC
TGGCTTTCCACAGCGCAGGCACCTTTGACAAGGGAACCAAAACAGGCGGACCCTTTGGAACAATCAAGCA
CCCTGCTGAACTGGCACATAGTGCCAACAATGGGCTGGACATCGCCGTGCGGCTGCTGGAACCTCTGAAA
GCAGAGTTCCCAATTCTGTCCTACGCCGATTTTTATCAGCTGGCAGGAGTGGTCGCTGTGGAGGTCACTG
GGGGCCCCAAGGTGCCTTTCCACCCAGGACGGGAGGACAAACCAGAACCACCTCCAGAGGGGCGCCTGCC
AGATCCGACAAAGGGCTCCGACCATCTGCGAGATGTGTTTGGGAAAGCTATGGGCCTGACTGACCAGGAT
ATCGTCGCACTGTCTGGAGGGCACACCATTGGCGCCGCTCATAAGGAAAGGTCAGGCTTCGAGGGACCCT
GGACAAGCAACCCCCTGATTTTCGACAATTCTTACTTTACTGAACTGCTGAGTGGAGAGAAGGAAGGGCT
GCTGCAGCTGCCCAGCGACAAAGCCCTGCTGTCCGATCCCGTGTTCAGACCTCTGGTCGATAAGTATGCA
GCCGACGAGGATGCTTTTTTCGCAGATTACGCAGAAGCACATCAGAAGCTGTCAGAACTGGGATTTGCCG
ACGCCACCGGTGGCGGTGGCGGATCGACTAGTATGGAGAAAAGTTTCGTGATAACTGATCCACGGCTGCC
AGACAATCCCATCATCTTCGCATCCGATGGCTTCCTGGAGCTGACCGAGTATTCCAGAGAGGAGATCCTG
GGCCGCAATGGCCGCTTTCTGCAGGGACCAGAGACAGACCAGGCCACAGTGCAGAAGATTCGCGATGCCA
TTAGAGATCAGCGCGAGATTACCGTGCAGCTGATAAACTACACAAAAAGCGGGAAGAAATTCTTGAACCT
CCTGAACCTCCAGCCCATTAGGGACCAGAAGGGTGAGCTCCAGGCTTTCATCGGAGTGGTGCTGGATGGA
TAGCTCGAGCCTCTAGAACTATAGTGAGTCGTATTACGTAGATCCAGACATGATAAGATACATTGATGAG
TTTGGACAAACCACAACTAGAATGCAGTGAAAAAAATGCTTTATTTGTGAAATTTGTGATGCTATTGCTT
TATTTGTAACCATTATAAGCTGCAATAAACAAGTTAACAACAACAATTGCATTCATTTTATGTTTCAGGT
TCAGGGGGAGGTGTGGGAGGTTTTTTAATTCGCGGCCGCGGCGCCAATGCATTGGGCCCGGTACCCAGCT
TTTGTTCCCTTTAGTGAGGGTTAATTGCGCGCTTGGCGTAATCATGGTCATAGCTGTTTCCTGTGTGAAA
TTGTTATCCGCTCACAATTCCACACAACATACGAGCCGGGAGCATAAAGTGTAAAGCCTGGGGTGCCTAA
TGAGTGAGCTAACTCACATTAATTGCGTTGCGCTCACTGCCCGCTTTCCAGTCGGGAAACCTGTCGTGCC
AGCTGCATTAATGAATCGGCCAACGCGCGGGGAGAGGCGGTTTGCGTATTGGGCGCTCTTCCGCTTCCTC
GCTCACTGACTCGCTGCGCTCGGTCGTTCGGCTGCGGCGAGCGGTATCAGCTCACTCAAAGGCGGTAATA
CGGTTATCCACAGAATCAGGGGATAACGCAGGAAAGAACATGTGAGCAAAAGGCCAGCAAAAGGCCAGGA
ACCGTAAAAAGGCCGCGTTGCTGGCGTTTTTCCATAGGCTCCGCCCCCCTGACGAGCATCACAAAAATCG
ACGCTCAAGTCAGAGGTGGCGAAACCCGACAGGACTATAAAGATACCAGGCGTTTCCCCCTGGAAGCTCC
CTCGTGCGCTCTCCTGTTCCGACCCTGCCGCTTACCGGATACCTGTCCGCCTTTCTCCCTTCGGGAAGCG
TGGCGCTTTCTCATAGCTCACGCTGTAGGTATCTCAGTTCGGTGTAGGTCGTTCGCTCCAAGCTGGGCTG
TGTGCACGAACCCCCCGTTCAGCCCGACCGCTGCGCCTTATCCGGTAACTATCGTCTTGAGTCCAACCCG
GTAAGACACGACTTATCGCCACTGGCAGCAGCCACTGGTAACAGGATTAGCAGAGCGAGGTATGTAGGCG
GTGCTACAGAGTTCTTGAAGTGGTGGCCTAACTACGGCTACACTAGAAGAACAGTATTTGGTATCTGCGC
TCTGCTGAAGCCAGTTACCTTCGGAAAAAGAGTTGGTAGCTCTTGATCCGGCAAACAAACCACCGCTGGT
AGCGGTGGTTTTTTTGTTTGCAAGCAGCAGATTACGCGCAGAAAAAAAGGATCTCAAGAAGATCCTTTGA
TCTTTTCTACGGGGTCTGACGCTCAGTGGAACGAAAACTCACGTTAAGGGATTTTGGTCATGAGATTATC
AAAAAGGATCTTCACCTAGATCCTTTTAAATTAAAAATGAAGTTTTAAATCAATCTAAAGTATATATGAG
TAAACTTGGTCTGACAGTTACCAATGCTTAATCAGTGAGGCACCTATCTCAGCGATCTGTCTATTTCGTT
CATCCATAGTTGCCTGACTCCCCGTCGTGTAGATAACTACGATACGGGAGGGCTTACCATCTGGCCCCAG
TGCTGCAATGATACCGCGAGACCCACGCTCACCGGCTCCAGATTTATCAGCAATAAACCAGCCAGCCGGA
AGGGCCGAGCGCAGAAGTGGTCCTGCAACTTTATCCGCCTCCATCCAGTCTATTAATTGTTGCCGGGAAG
CTAGAGTAAGTAGTTCGCCAGTTAATAGTTTGCGCAACGTTGTTGCCATTGCTACAGGCATCGTGGTGTC
ACGCTCGTCGTTTGGTATGGCTTCATTCAGCTCCGGTTCCCAACGATCAAGGCGAGTTACATGATCCCCC
ATGTTGTGCAAAAAAGCGGTTAGCTCCTTCGGTCCTCCGATCGTTGTCAGAAGTAAGTTGGCCGCAGTGT
TATCACTCATGGTTATGGCAGCACTGCATAATTCTCTTACTGTCATGCCATCCGTAAGATGCTTTTCTGT
GACTGGTGAGTACTCAACCAAGTCATTCTGAGAATAGTGTATGCGGCGACCGAGTTGCTCTTGCCCGGCG
TCAATACGGGATAATACCGCGCCACATAGCAGAACTTTAAAAGTGCTCATCATTGGAAAACGTTCTTCGG
GGCGAAAACTCTCAAGGATCTTACCGCTGTTGAGATCCAGTTCGATGTAACCCACTCGTGCACCCAACTG
ATCTTCAGCATCTTTTACTTTCACCAGCGTTTCTGGGTGAGCAAAAACAGGAAGGCAAAATGCCGCAAAA
AAGGGAATAAGGGCGACACGGAAATGTTGAATACTCATACTCTTCCTTTTTCAATATTATTGAAGCATTT
ATCAGGGTTATTGTCTCATGAGCGGATACATATTTGAATGTATTTAGAAAAATAAACAAATAGGGGTTCC
GCGCACATTTCCCCGAAAAGTGCCACCTAAATTGTAAGCGTTAATATTTTGTTAAAATTCGCGTTAAATT
TTTGTTAAATCAGCTCATTTTTTAACCAATAGGCCGAAATCGGCAAAATCCCTTATAAATCAAAAGAATA
GACCGAGATAGGGT
[37 nt withheld, positions 4775-4811]
AAAGAACGTGGACTCCAACGTCAAAGG
[49 nt withheld, positions 4839-4887]
T
[91 nt withheld, positions 4889-4979]
G
[124 nt withheld, positions 4981-5104]
CCCATTCGCCATTCAGGCTGCGCAACTGTTGGGAAGGGCGATCGGTGCGGGCCTCTTCGCTATTACGCCA
GTCGACCGCCAATTCAATATGGCGTATATGGACTCATGCCAATTCAATATGGTGGATCTGGACCTGTGCC
AATTCAATATGGCGTATATGGACTCGTGCCAATTCAATATGGTGGATCTGGACCCCAGC
Features (pLannotate 1.2.2; 17 found; start..end, strand, type, name):
    891..909     +  promoter       SP6 promoter: promoter for bacteriophage SP6 RNA polymerase
    941..1060    +  CDS            tomm20b (fragment): TM20B_DANRE - Experimental evidence at protein level: Swiss-Prot protein existence level 1. Central component of the receptor complex responsible for the recognition and translocation of cytosolically synthesized mitochondrial preproteins. Together with tom22 functions as the transit peptide receptor at the surface of the mitochondrion outer membrane and facilitates the movement of preproteins into the tom40 translocation pore (By similarity). From Danio rerio (Zebrafish) (Brachydanio rerio).
   1079..1825    +  CDS            APX1: APX1_PEA - Also known as APPX1. Experimental evidence at protein level: Swiss-Prot protein existence level 1. Plays a key role in hydrogen peroxide removal. From Pisum sativum (Garden pea).
   1853..2170    +  CDS            SOPP3: SOPP3 is a basic (constitutively fluorescent) cyan fluorescent protein published in 2017, derived from Arabidopsis thaliana. It requires the cofactor flavin for fluorescence.
   2189..2206    -  promoter       T7 promoter (fragment): promoter for bacteriophage T7 RNA polymerase
   2211..2345    -  polyA_signal   SV40 poly(A) signal: SV40 polyadenylation signal
   2458..2476    -  promoter       T3 promoter: promoter for bacteriophage T3 RNA polymerase
   2521..2537    -  protein_bind   lac operator: The lac repressor binds to the lac operator to inhibit transcription in E. coli. This inhibition can be relieved by adding lactose or isopropyl-β-D-thiogalactopyranoside (IPTG). lac repressor encoded by lacI
   2545..2575    -  promoter       lac promoter: promoter for the E. coli lac operon
   2590..2611    -  protein_bind   CAP binding site: CAP binding activates transcription in the presence of cAMP. E. coli catabolite activator protein
   2624..2716    -  CDS            lacI (fragment): lac repressor; lacI; The lac repressor binds to the lac operator to inhibit transcription in E. coli. This inhibition can be relieved by adding lactose or isopropyl-β-D-thiogalactopyranoside (IPTG).
   2899..3487    -  rep_origin     ori: high-copy-number ColE1/pMB1/pBR322/pUC origin of replication
   3658..4518    -  CDS            AmpR: β-lactamase; bla; confers resistance to ampicillin, carbenicillin, and related antibiotics
   4519..4623    -  promoter       AmpR promoter: bla
   4676..5104    -  rep_origin     f1 ori (sequence partly withheld): f1 bacteriophage origin of replication; arrow indicates direction of (+) strand synthesis
   5109..5175    -  CDS            lacZα (fragment): LacZα fragment of β-galactosidase; lacZ fragment
   5182..856     +  promoter       CMV IE94 promoter (across the origin): enhancer/promoter region of simian cytomegalovirus major immediate early transcription unit IE94
