[The description below was written by a language model from this plasmid's Addgene catalogue record and pLannotate feature annotations shown in this document.]
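Description:
OMM-Flag-APEX2-SOPP3 is a 5.3 kb mammalian expression plasmid built on the pCS2 backbone. It is propagated in E. coli through a high-copy ColE1/pUC-type origin and selected with ampicillin via the β-lactamase gene. An f1 phage origin and remnants of the lac region (lac promoter/operator, lacZα and lacI fragments) are carried over from the parental vector. Expression is driven by the simian cytomegalovirus IE94 enhancer/promoter typical of pCS2, listed simply as CMV in the catalogue, and transcripts are terminated by an SV40 polyadenylation signal. An SP6 promoter lies just upstream of the coding region, which in pCS2 vectors allows in vitro synthesis of sense mRNA. T7 and T3 promoter sequences flank the downstream end.

The open reading frame is a tripartite fusion. It begins with an N-terminal fragment matching zebrafish tomm20b, a component of the outer mitochondrial membrane import receptor, which presumably serves as the anchor placing the fusion on the outer mitochondrial membrane. Next comes a plant ascorbate peroxidase sequence annotated as pea APX1, consistent with the engineered peroxidase APEX2. The catalogue's link to the human APEX2 DNA repair gene and its human species assignment appear to be a name coincidence rather than a reflection of the insert. The last module is SOPP3, a flavin-binding protein derived from Arabidopsis. A Flag epitope is indicated by the construct name but is not annotated in the feature table; the short gap between the targeting fragment and the peroxidase may hold it.

According to the associated publication title, photoactivated SOPP3 enables APEX2-mediated proximity labeling with high spatio-temporal resolution in live cells. This version directs that labeling to the outer mitochondrial membrane.
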