Addgene plasmid #229073: OMM-Flag-APEX2-SOPP3
Purpose: Expresses APEX2-SOPP3 targeted to outer mitochondrial membrane
Depositing lab: Weijun Pan. Depositing organization: Shanghai Institute of Nutrition and Health, Chinese Academy of Sciences. Publication: Photoactivated SOPP3 enables APEX2-mediated proximity labeling with high spatio-temporal resolution in live cells. Qu D, Li Y, Liu Q, Cao B, Cao M, Lin X, Shen C, Zou P, Zhou H, Zhang W, Pan W. Cell Res. 2025 Feb;35(2):149-152. doi: 10.1038/s41422-024-01061-9. Epub 2024 Dec 10. PubMed 39653757.
Backbone
  Vector backbone: PCS2
  Vector type: Mammalian Expression
Growth in bacteria
  Bacterial resistance: Ampicillin, 100 μg/mL
  Growth temperature: 37°C
  Growth strain: DH5alpha
  Copy number: Unknown
Gene/Insert
  Gene/Insert name: Express APEX2-SOPP3 in outer mitochondrial membrane
  Species: H. sapiens (human)
  Entrez Gene: APEX2 (a.k.a. APE2, APEXL2, XTH2, ZGRF2)
  Promoter: CMV
  Cloning method: Other
  Sequencing primers: 5′ ATGATGGGCGGCAGCAGCAGCAGG
Terms and licenses: Academic/Nonprofit Terms; Industry Terms: Not Available to Industry
How to cite: OMM-Flag-APEX2-SOPP3 was a gift from Weijun Pan (Addgene plasmid # 229073 ; http://n2t.net/addgene:229073 ; RRID:Addgene_229073)
